>Addgene plasmid #90302 | pET28b-sad1-C63A | addgene full sequence | sequence record 182844 | Addgene NGS Result
TAATACGACTCACTATAGGGGAATTGTGAGCGGATAACAATTCCCCTCTAGAAATAATTTTGTTTAACTT
TAAGAAGGAGATATACCATGGGCAGCAGCCATCATCATCATCATCACAGCAGCGGCCTGGTGCCGCGCGG
CAGCCATATGGCTAGCATGACTGGTGGACAGCAAATGGGTCGGGATCCCATGGAGGTTGATAACAAAAGG
AGACATTCAGAAGATGAGTTAAAACAGGAGGCAGTAAAAAAGATAAAGTCTCAGGAACCAAACTATGCCT
ATCTTGAGACTGTAGTAAGAGAAAAACTAGATTTCGATTCTGAGAAAATTTGCTGCATTACTCTGTCCCC
TTTGAATGTATATTGTTGCCTCGTGGCGGGACATTATTATCAGGGGAGACATGAAAAGAGTCCTGCTTTC
ATACATTCAATTGATGAAAACCATCACGTCTTCTTGAATTTGACAAGTTTGAAGTTTTACATGTTGCCGC
AAAATGTCCAAATTTTACATGACGGTGAGGTTCAATTGTTGAACAGCATAAAATTTGCAGCTTATCCGAC
TTATTGTCCAAAAGATCTAGAAGATTTTCCGAGACAGTGTTTTGATTTGAGCAATCGCACATATCTGAAT
GGATTTATAGGGTTCACCAATGCGGCAACTTATGACTATGCGCATAGTGTATTGCTTTTGATATCGCACA
TGGTTCCAGTGCGGGACCACTTCCTACTGAATCATTTTGATAATCAAGGGGAATTTATCAAAAGGTTATC
CATATGTGTAAAGAAAATTTGGTCCCCTAAACTATTCAAACATCATCTTTCAGTTGACGATTTTGTATCC
TATTTGAAAGTTAGAGAAGGTTTAAATTTAAATCCTATAGACCCGCGTCTCTTCCTTTTGTGGCTATTCA
ATAAAATTTGCTCGTCCTCGAACGACTTAAAGTCAATTTTAAACCATTCTTGTAAAGGCAAAGTAAAGAT
AGCAAAAGTTGAAAATAAGCCTGAGGCCAGTGAGTCTGTTACAGGAAAAGTCATTGTCAAACCATTTTGG
GTTCTGACTCTCGATTTGCCGGAGTTTTCACCCTTTGAAGATGGCAACAGCGTTGATGATCTCCCACAAA
TAAATATCACTAAATTATTGACTAAATTTACTAAGTCAAGAAGCTCCTCTACTAGCACCGTTTTTGAACT
AACGCGATTACCGCAGTTTTTAATATTTCATTTCAATAGGTTTGACCGTAACAGTGATCATCCTGTCAAA
AATAGAAACCAAACGTTGGTGGAATTTTCCAGTGAACTTGAAATTTTGCACGTCAAGTATCGCTTAAAAG
CAAATGTGGTCCATGTGGTCATTAAACAACCATCCACAGATGGAAACGCATTTAATGGTGATGAAAAAAG
CCATTGGATTACTCAGCTGTATGATAACAAAAGTGAAAAATGGATAGAAATAGATGGCATAAATACGACA
GAGAGAGAAGCCGAGCTTTTATTTTTGAAGGAAACGTTTATACAAGTATGGGAAAAGCAAGAGTGACTCG
AGCACCACCACCACCACCACTGAGATCCGGCTGCTAACAAAGCCCGAAAGGAAGCTGAGTTGGCTGCTGC
CACCGCTGAGCAATAACTAGCATAACCCCTTGGGGCCTCTAAACGGGTCTTGAGGGGTTTTTTGCTGAAA
GGAGGAACTATATCCGGATTGGCGAATGGG
[124 nt withheld, positions 1711-1834]
C
[91 nt withheld, positions 1836-1926]
A
[49 nt withheld, positions 1928-1976]
CCTTTGACGTTGGAGTCCACGTTCTTT
[37 nt withheld, positions 2004-2040]
ACCCTATCTCGGTCTATTCTTTTGATTTATAAGGGATTTTGCCGATTTCGGCCTATTGGTTAAAAAATGA
GCTGATTTAACAAAAATTTAACGCGAATTTTAACAAAATATTAACGCTTACAATTTAGGTGGCACTTTTC
GGGGAAATGTGCGCGGAACCCCTATTTGTTTATTTTTCTAAATACATTCAAATATGTATCCGCTCATGAA
TTAATTCTTAGAAAAACTCATCGAGCATCAAATGAAACTGCAATTTATTCATATCAGGATTATCAATACC
ATATTTTTGAAAAAGCCGTTTCTGTAATGAAGGAGAAAACTCACCGAGGCAGTTCCATAGGATGGCAAGA
TCCTGGTATCGGTCTGCGATTCCGACTCGTCCAACATCAATACAACCTATTAATTTCCCCTCGTCAAAAA
TAAGGTTATCAAGTGAGAAATCACCATGAGTGACGACTGAATCCGGTGAGAATGGCAAAAGTTTATGCAT
TTCTTTCCAGACTTGTTCAACAGGCCAGCCATTACGCTCGTCATCAAAATCACTCGCATCAACCAAACCG
TTATTCATTCGTGATTGCGCCTGAGCGAGACGAAATACGCGATCGCTGTTAAAAGGACAATTACAAACAG
GAATCGAATGCAACCGGCGCAGGAACACTGCCAGCGCATCAACAATATTTTCACCTGAATCAGGATATTC
TTCTAATACCTGGAATGCTGTTTTCCCGGGGATCGCAGTGGTGAGTAACCATGCATCATCAGGAGTACGG
ATAAAATGCTTGATGGTCGGAAGAGGCATAAATTCCGTCAGCCAGTTTAGTCTGACCATCTCATCTGTAA
CATCATTGGCAACGCTACCTTTGCCATGTTTCAGAAACAACTCTGGCGCATCGGGCTTCCCATACAATCG
ATAGATTGTCGCACCTGATTGCCCGACATTATCGCGAGCCCATTTATACCCATATAAATCAGCATCCATG
TTGGAATTTAATCGCGGCCTAGAGCAAGACGTTTCCCGTTGAATATGGCTCATAACACCCCTTGTATTAC
TGTTTATGTAAGCAGACAGTTTTATTGTTCATGACCAAAATCCCTTAACGTGAGTTTTCGTTCCACTGAG
CGTCAGACCCCGTAGAAAAGATCAAAGGATCTTCTTGAGATCCTTTTTTTCTGCGCGTAATCTGCTGCTT
GCAAACAAAAAAACCACCGCTACCAGCGGTGGTTTGTTTGCCGGATCAAGAGCTACCAACTCTTTTTCCG
AAGGTAACTGGCTTCAGCAGAGCGCAGATACCAAATACTGTCCTTCTAGTGTAGCCGTAGTTAGGCCACC
ACTTCAAGAACTCTGTAGCACCGCCTACATACCTCGCTCTGCTAATCCTGTTACCAGTGGCTGCTGCCAG
TGGCGATAAGTCGTGTCTTACCGGGTTGGACTCAAGACGATAGTTACCGGATAAGGCGCAGCGGTCGGGC
TGAACGGGGGGTTCGTGCACACAGCCCAGCTTGGAGCGAACGACCTACACCGAACTGAGATACCTACAGC
GTGAGCTATGAGAAAGCGCCACGCTTCCCGAAGGGAGAAAGGCGGACAGGTATCCGGTAAGCGGCAGGGT
CGGAACAGGAGAGCGCACGAGGGAGCTTCCAGGGGGAAACGCCTGGTATCTTTATAGTCCTGTCGGGTTT
CGCCACCTCTGACTTGAGCGTCGATTTTTGTGATGCTCGTCAGGGGGGCGGAGCCTATGGAAAAACGCCA
GCAACGCGGCCTTTTTACGGTTCCTGGCCTTTTGCTGGCCTTTTGCTCACATGTTCTTTCCTGCGTTATC
CCCTGATTCTGTGGATAACCGTATTACCGCCTTTGAGTGAGCTGATACCGCTCGCCGCAGCCGAACGACC
GAGCGCAGCGAGTCAGTGAGCGAGGAAGCGGAAGAGCGCCTGATGCGGTATTTTCTCCTTACGCATCTGT
GCGGTATTTCACACCGCAATGGTGCACTCTCAGTACAATCTGCTCTGATGCCGCATAGTTAAGCCAGTAT
ACACTCCGCTATCGCTACGTGACTGGGTCATGGCTGCGCCCCGACACCCGCCAACACCCGCTGACGCGCC
CTGACGGGCTTGTCTGCTCCCGGCATCCGCTTACAGACAAGCTGTGACCGTCTCCGGGAGCTGCATGTGT
CAGAGGTTTTCACCGTCATCACCGAAACGCGCGAGGCAGCTGCGGTAAAGCTCATCAGCGTGGTCGTGAA
GCGATTCACAGATGTCTGCCTGTTCATCCGCGTCCAGCTCGTTGAGTTTCTCCAGAAGCGTTAATGTCTG
GCTTCTGATAAAGCGGGCCATGTTAAGGGCGGTTTTTTCCTGTTTGGTCACTGATGCCTCCGTGTAAGGG
GGATTTCTGTTCATGGGGGTAATGATACCGATGAAACGAGAGAGGATGCTCACGATACGGGTTACTGATG
ATGAACATGCCCGGTTACTGGAACGTTGTGAGGGTAAACAACTGGCGGTATGGATGCGGCGGGACCAGAG
AAAAATCACTCAGGGTCAATGCCAGCGCTTCGTTAATACAGATGTAGGTGTTCCACAGGGTAGCCAGCAG
CATCCTGCGATGCAGATCCGGAACATAATGGTGCAGGGCGCTGACTTCCGCGTTTCCAGACTTTACGAAA
CACGGAAACCGAAGACCATTCATGTTGTTGCTCAGGTCGCAGACGTTTTGCAGCAGCAGTCGCTTCACGT
TCGCTCGCGTATCGGTGATTCATTCTGCTAACCAGTAAGGCAACCCCGCCAGCCTAGCCGGGTCCTCAAC
GACAGGAGCACGATCATGCGCACCCGTGGGGCCGCCATGCCGGCGATAATGGCCTGCTTCTCGCCGAAAC
GTTTGGTGGCGGGACCAGTGACGAAGGCTTGAGCGAGGGCGTGCAAGATTCCGAATACCGCAAGCGACAG
GCCGATCATCGTCGCGCTCCAGCGAAAGCGGTCCTCGCCGAAAATGACCCAGAGCGCTGCCGGCACCTGT
CCTACGAGTTGCATGATAAAGAAGACAGTCATAAGTGCGGCGACGATAGTCATGCCCCGCGCCCACCGGA
AGGAGCTGACTGGGTTGAAGGCTCTCAAGGGCATCGGTCGAGATCCCGGTGCCTAATGAGTGAGCTAACT
TACATTAATTGCGTTGCGCTCACTGCCCGCTTTCCAGTCGGGAAACCTGTCGTGCCAGCTGCATTAATGA
ATCGGCCAACGCGCGGGGAGAGGCGGTTTGCGTATTGGGCGCCAGGGTGGTTTTTCTTTTCACCAGTGAG
ACGGGCAACAGCTGATTGCCCTTCACCGCCTGGCCCTGAGAGAGTTGCAGCAAGCGGTCCACGCTGGTTT
GCCCCAGCAGGCGAAAATCCTGTTTGATGGTGGTTAACGGCGGGATATAACATGAGCTGTCTTCGGTATC
GTCGTATCCCACTACCGAGATATCCGCACCAACGCGCAGCCCGGACTCGGTAATGGCGCGCATTGCGCCC
AGCGCCATCTGATCGTTGGCAACCAGCATCGCAGTGGGAACGATGCCCTCATTCAGCATTTGCATGGTTT
GTTGAAAACCGGACATGGCACTCCAGTCGCCTTCCCGTTCCGCTATCGGCTGAATTTGATTGCGAGTGAG
ATATTTATGCCAGCCAGCCAGACGCAGACGCGCCGAGACAGAACTTAATGGGCCCGCTAACAGCGCGATT
TGCTGGTGACCCAATGCGACCAGATGCTCCACGCCCAGTCGCGTACCGTCTTCATGGGAGAAAATAATAC
TGTTGATGGGTGTCTGGTCAGAGACATCAAGAAATAACGCCGGAACATTAGTGCAGGCAGCTTCCACAGC
AATGGCATCCTGGTCATCCAGCGGATAGTTAATGATCAGCCCACTGACGCGTTGCGCGAGAAGATTGTGC
ACCGCCGCTTTACAGGCTTCGACGCCGCTTCGTTCTACCATCGACACCACCACGCTGGCACCCAGTTGAT
CGGCGCGAGATTTAATCGCCGCGACAATTTGCGACGGCGCGTGCAGGGCCAGACTGGAGGTGGCAACGCC
AATCAGCAACGACTGTTTGCCCGCCAGTTGTTGTGCCACGCGGTTGGGAATGTAATTCAGCTCCGCCATC
GCCGCTTCCACTTTTTCCCGCGTTTTCGCAGAAACGTGGCTGGCCTGGTTCACCACGCGGGAAACGGTCT
GATAAGAGACACCGGCATACTCTGCGACATCGTATAACGTTACTGGTTTCACATTCACCACCCTGAATTG
ACTCTCTTCCGGGCGCTATCATGCCATACCGCGAAAGGTTTTGCGCCATTCGATGGTGTCCGGGATCTCG
ACGCTCTCCCTTATGCGACTCCTGCATTAGGAAGCAGCCCAGTAGTAGGTTGAGGCCGTTGAGCACCGCC
GCCGCAAGGAATGGTGCATGCAAGGAGATGGCGCCCAACAGTCCCCCGGCCACGGGGCCTGCCACCATAC
CCACGCCGAAACAAGCGCTCATGAGCCCGAAGTGGCGAGCCCGATCTTCCCCATCGGTGATGTCGGCGAT
ATAGGCGCCAGCAACCGCACCTGTGGCGCCGGTGATGCCGGCCACGATGCGTCCGGCGTAGAGGATCGAG
ATCTCGATCCCGCGAAAT
Features (pLannotate 1.2.2; 22 found; start..end, strand, type, name):
      1..19      +  promoter       T7 promoter: promoter for bacteriophage T7 RNA polymerase
     20..44      +  protein_bind   lac operator: The lac repressor binds to the lac operator to inhibit transcription in E. coli. This inhibition can be relieved by adding lactose or isopropyl-β-D-thiogalactopyranoside (IPTG). lac repressor encoded by lacI
     59..81      +  RBS            RBS: efficient ribosome binding site from bacteriophage T7 gene 10 (Olins and Rangwala, 1989)
    100..116     +  CDS            capTEV™ (fragment): composite tag for in vivo biotinylation, TEV protease cleavage, and 6xHis tagging
    127..144     +  CDS            thrombin site: thrombin recognition and cleavage site
    148..180     +  CDS            T7 tag (gene 10 leader): leader peptide from bacteriophage T7 gene 10 promotes efficient translation in E. coli
    190..1533    +  CDS            SAD1: SAD1_YEAST - Experimental evidence at protein level: Swiss-Prot protein existence level 1. Promotes the assembly of newly synthesized U4 snRNA into the U4/U6 snRNP particle. Required for splicing of pre-mRNA. From Saccharomyces cerevisiae (strain ATCC 204508 / S288c) (Baker's yeast).
   1543..1560    +  CDS            9xHis (fragment): 9xHis affinity tag
   1570..1619    +  CDS            SET1 (fragment): solubility-enhancement tag derived from T7 phage gene 10B
   1627..1674    +  terminator     T7 terminator: transcription terminator for bacteriophage T7 RNA polymerase
   1711..2139    +  rep_origin     f1 ori (sequence partly withheld): f1 bacteriophage origin of replication; arrow indicates direction of (+) strand synthesis
   2192..2249    +  promoter       AmpR promoter (fragment): bla
   2258..3073    -  CDS            KanR: aminoglycoside phosphotransferase; aph(3')-Ia; confers resistance to kanamycin in bacteria or G418 (Geneticin®) in eukaryotes
   3195..3783    +  rep_origin     ori: high-copy-number ColE1/pMB1/pBR322/pUC origin of replication
   3969..4108    -  misc_feature   bom: basis of mobility region from pBR322
   4210..4401    -  CDS            rop: Rop protein, which maintains plasmids at low copy number; rop
   4418..4798    +  CDS            YPB1_ECOLX: Protein predicted: Swiss-Prot protein existence level 4. From Escherichia coli.
   4870..5161    -  CDS            TcR (fragment): tetracycline efflux protein; tet; confers resistance to tetracycline
   5176..5197    -  protein_bind   CAP binding site: CAP binding activates transcription in the presence of cAMP. E. coli catabolite activator protein
   5210..6292    -  CDS            lacI: lac repressor; lacI; The lac repressor binds to the lac operator to inhibit transcription in E. coli. This inhibition can be relieved by adding lactose or isopropyl-β-D-thiogalactopyranoside (IPTG).
   6293..6370    -  promoter       lacI promoter: lacI
   6378..6657    -  CDS            TcR (fragment): tetracycline efflux protein; tet; confers resistance to tetracycline
