[The description below was written by a language model from this plasmid's Addgene catalogue record and pLannotate feature annotations shown in this document.]
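Description:
pET28b-sad1-C63A is a bacterial expression plasmid built on the pET28b backbone for producing a point mutant of the Saccharomyces cerevisiae splicing factor Sad1 (YFR005C) in E. coli. It is selected with kanamycin through the aph(3')-Ia KanR gene and replicates from a ColE1/pBR322-type origin. The adjacent rop gene and bom region are typical of pBR322-derived pET vectors, although the record lists copy number as unknown. An f1 origin is also present. The short TcR fragments, the AmpR promoter fragment and the predicted E. coli ORF in the annotation appear to be backbone remnants rather than functional elements.

The expression cassette uses a T7 promoter followed by a lac operator and the T7 gene 10 ribosome binding site. The plasmid-encoded lacI repressor keeps transcription off until IPTG is added, and expression requires a host that supplies T7 RNA polymerase. The reading frame begins with an N-terminal 6xHis tag (picked up by the annotation software as a fragment of a composite tag), a thrombin cleavage site and the T7 tag leader. This is followed by full-length SAD1 (amino acids 1–448), cloned from strain S288C between the BamHI and XhoI sites and carrying the C63A substitution. A second His-coding stretch lies downstream of the insert before the T7 terminator. The record describes only an N-terminal tag, so this downstream sequence is presumably not translated, although the feature table alone does not confirm a stop codon.

The stated purpose is protein expression. The associated work concerns the crystal structure of Sad1, a catalytically inactive deubiquitinase-like protein required for pre-mRNA splicing, which suggests the construct is used to purify the mutant protein for structural or biochemical study. The record does not explain the specific rationale for the C63A change.
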