Addgene plasmid #90302: pET28b-sad1-C63A
Purpose: protein expression
Depositing lab: Christine Guthrie. Depositing organization: University of California, San Francisco (UCSF). Publication: The crystal structure of S. cerevisiae Sad1, a catalytically inactive deubiquitinase that is broadly required for pre-mRNA splicing. Hadjivassiliou H, Rosenberg OS, Guthrie C. RNA. 2014 May;20(5):656-69. doi: 10.1261/rna.042838.113. Epub 2014 Mar 28. PubMed 24681967.
Backbone
  Vector backbone: pET28b
  Backbone manufacturer: EMD Biosciences
  Backbone size w/o insert (bp): 5368
  Vector type: Bacterial Expression
Growth in bacteria
  Bacterial resistance: Kanamycin, 50 μg/mL
  Growth temperature: 37°C
  Growth strain: DH5alpha
  Copy number: Unknown
Gene/Insert
  Gene/Insert name: SAD1 (alt name: YFR005C)
  Species: S. cerevisiae (budding yeast)
  Insert size (bp): 1346
  Mutation: C63A
  Tag / fusion protein: His tag (N terminal on insert)
Terms and licenses: Academic/Nonprofit Terms; Industry Terms: Not Available to Industry
Depositor comments: Full-length Sad1, amino acids 1–448, was cloned from S. cerevisiae S288C into the pET-28b plasmid at the Bam HI and XhoI sites, which fuses a 6-His tag to the N terminus.
How to cite: pET28b-sad1-C63A was a gift from Christine Guthrie (Addgene plasmid # 90302 ; http://n2t.net/addgene:90302 ; RRID:Addgene_90302)
